Addgene plasmid #178386: pOME0016
Purpose: Expresses KSHV ORF45 tagged
Depositing lab: Dirk Dittmer. Depositing organization: University of North Carolina at Chapel Hill. Publication: Novel modulators of p53-signaling encoded by unknown genes of emerging viruses. Alzhanova D, Corcoran K, Bailey AG, Long K, Taft-Benz S, Graham RL, Broussard GS, Heise M, Neumann G, Halfmann P, Kawaoka Y, Baric RS, Damania B, Dittmer DP. PLoS Pathog. 2021 Jan 7;17(1):e1009033. doi: 10.1371/journal.ppat.1009033. eCollection 2021 Jan. PubMed 33411764.
Backbone
  Vector backbone: pDEST47
  Backbone size w/o insert (bp): 7780
  Vector type: Mammalian Expression
Growth in bacteria
  Bacterial resistance: Ampicillin, 100 μg/mL
  Growth temperature: 37°C
  Growth strain: DH5alpha
  Copy number: High Copy
Gene/Insert
  Gene/Insert name: KSHV ORF 45
  Species: Kaposi's sarcoma-associated herpesvirus
  Insert size (bp): 1319
  Tag / fusion protein: 3xFLAG (C terminal on insert)
  Cloning method: Unknown
  Sequencing primers: 5′ T7 promoter
Terms and licenses: Academic/Nonprofit Terms; Industry Terms: Not Available to Industry
Depositor comments: Sequences and further information can be found at https://www.med.unc.edu/orfeome/downloads/pome
How to cite: pOME0016 was a gift from Dirk Dittmer (Addgene plasmid # 178386 ; http://n2t.net/addgene:178386 ; RRID:Addgene_178386)
