[The description below was written by a language model from this plasmid's Addgene catalogue record and pLannotate feature annotations shown in this document.]
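Description:
pOME0016 is a mammalian expression plasmid that produces ORF45 of Kaposi's sarcoma-associated herpesvirus (KSHV, human herpesvirus 8) with a C-terminal 3xFLAG epitope tag. The catalogue lists the backbone as pDEST47. The sequenced plasmid is 6,699 nt, smaller than the listed size of the empty backbone, and the cloning method is not recorded. In bacteria it replicates from a high-copy ColE1/pUC-type origin and is selected with ampicillin through the β-lactamase gene. An f1 origin is also present, which allows single-stranded DNA production.

The expression cassette uses the human cytomegalovirus immediate-early enhancer and promoter to drive the ORF45 coding sequence. This is fused in frame to three tandem FLAG epitopes and terminated by the bovine growth hormone polyadenylation signal. A T7 promoter lies just upstream of the insert and an SP6 promoter sits downstream in the opposite orientation; these serve as sequencing primer sites and could support in vitro transcription. A second cassette places the neomycin phosphotransferase gene under the SV40 early promoter with an SV40 polyadenylation signal, which permits G418 selection of stably transfected mammalian cells. The short HIV-1 LTR, ble, lacI and bom fragments in the feature table appear to be backbone remnants or partial annotation matches rather than functional elements.

According to the annotation, ORF45 blocks the cellular antiviral response by inhibiting phosphorylation and activation of IRF7, acting as an alternative substrate for IKBKE and TBK1. The plasmid belongs to a viral ORF collection associated with a study of viral gene products that modulate p53 signalling. It suits transient or stable expression of ORF45, with detection or immunoprecipitation through the FLAG tag.
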