Features (pLannotate 1.2.2; 22 found; start..end, strand, type, name):
     28..80      -  misc_feature   bom (fragment): basis of mobility region from pBR322
    235..614     +  enhancer       CMV enhancer: human cytomegalovirus immediate early enhancer
    615..818     +  promoter       CMV promoter: human cytomegalovirus (CMV) immediate early promoter
    814..847     +  LTR            5' LTR (truncated) (fragment): truncated 5' long terminal repeat (LTR) from HIV-1
    863..881     +  promoter       T7 promoter: promoter for bacteriophage T7 RNA polymerase
    919..2139    +  CDS            ORF45: ORF45_HHV8P - Experimental evidence at protein level: Swiss-Prot protein existence level 1. Prevents the establishment of cellular antiviral state by blocking virus-induced phosphorylation and activation of host interferon regulatory factor 7/IRF7, a transcription factor critical for the induction of interferons alpha and beta. Mechanistically, ORF45 competes with the associated IRF7 and inhibits its phosphorylation by IKBKE or TBK1 by acting as an alternative substrate. From Human herpesvirus 8 type P (isolate GK18) (HHV-8) (Kaposi's sarcoma-associated herpesvirus).
   2140..2205    +  CDS            3xFLAG: three tandem FLAG® epitope tags, followed by an enterokinase cleavage site
   2252..2270    -  promoter       SP6 promoter: promoter for bacteriophage SP6 RNA polymerase
   2296..2520    +  polyA_signal   bGH poly(A) signal: bovine growth hormone polyadenylation signal
   2524..2545    +  promoter       SV40 promoter (fragment): SV40 enhancer and early promoter
   2566..2994    +  rep_origin     f1 ori (sequence partly withheld): f1 bacteriophage origin of replication; arrow indicates direction of (+) strand synthesis
   3008..3337    +  promoter       SV40 promoter: SV40 enhancer and early promoter
   3404..4195    +  CDS            neo: KKA2_KLEPN - Also known as kan, nptII. Experimental evidence at protein level: Swiss-Prot protein existence level 1. Resistance to kanamycin, neomycin, paromomycin, ribostamycin, butirosin and gentamicin B. From Klebsiella pneumoniae.
   4219..4377    +  CDS            ble (fragment): BLE_KLEPN - Experimental evidence at protein level: Swiss-Prot protein existence level 1. Binding protein with a strong affinity to the bleomycin family of antibiotics. Binds to CL990; an antimitotic-antibiotic compound. From Klebsiella pneumoniae.
   4372..4493    +  polyA_signal   SV40 poly(A) signal: SV40 polyadenylation signal
   4566..4582    -  protein_bind   lac operator: The lac repressor binds to the lac operator to inhibit transcription in E. coli. This inhibition can be relieved by adding lactose or isopropyl-β-D-thiogalactopyranoside (IPTG). lac repressor encoded by lacI
   4590..4620    -  promoter       lac promoter: promoter for the E. coli lac operon
   4635..4656    -  protein_bind   CAP binding site: CAP binding activates transcription in the presence of cAMP. E. coli catabolite activator protein
   4669..4761    -  CDS            lacI (fragment): lac repressor; lacI; The lac repressor binds to the lac operator to inhibit transcription in E. coli. This inhibition can be relieved by adding lactose or isopropyl-β-D-thiogalactopyranoside (IPTG).
   4944..5532    -  rep_origin     ori: high-copy-number ColE1/pMB1/pBR322/pUC origin of replication
   5703..6563    -  CDS            AmpR: β-lactamase; bla; confers resistance to ampicillin, carbenicillin, and related antibiotics
   6564..6668    -  promoter       AmpR promoter: bla
>Addgene plasmid #178386 | pOME0016 | addgene full sequence | sequence record 351327 | Addgene NGS Result
GACGGATCGGGAGATCTCCCGATCCCCTATGGTGCACTCTCAGTACAATCTGCTCTGATGCCGCATAGTT
AAGCCAGTATCTGCTCCCTGCTTGTGTGTTGGAGGTCGCTGAGTAGTGCGCGAGCAAAATTTAAGCTACA
ACAAGGCAAGGCTTGACCGACAATTGCATGAAGAATCTGCTTAGGGTTAGGCGTTTTGCGCTGCTTCGCG
ATGTACGGGCCAGATATACGCGTTGACATTGATTATTGACTAGTTATTAATAGTAATCAATTACGGGGTC
ATTAGTTCATAGCCCATATATGGAGTTCCGCGTTACATAACTTACGGTAAATGGCCCGCCTGGCTGACCG
CCCAACGACCCCCGCCCATTGACGTCAATAATGACGTATGTTCCCATAGTAACGCCAATAGGGACTTTCC
ATTGACGTCAATGGGTGGAGTATTTACGGTAAACTGCCCACTTGGCAGTACATCAAGTGTATCATATGCC
AAGTACGCCCCCTATTGACGTCAATGACGGTAAATGGCCCGCCTGGCATTATGCCCAGTACATGACCTTA
TGGGACTTTCCTACTTGGCAGTACATCTACGTATTAGTCATCGCTATTACCATGGTGATGCGGTTTTGGC
AGTACATCAATGGGCGTGGATAGCGGTTTGACTCACGGGGATTTCCAAGTCTCCACCCCATTGACGTCAA
TGGGAGTTTGTTTTGGCACCAAAATCAACGGGACTTTCCAAAATGTCGTAACAACTCCGCCCCATTGACG
CAAATGGGCGGTAGGCGTGTACGGTGGGAGGTCTATATAAGCAGAGCTCTCTGGCTAACTAGAGAACCCA
CTGCTTACTGGCTTATCGAAATTAATACGACTCACTATAGGGAGACCCAAGCTTGGTACCGAGCTCGGAT
CCGCCACCATGGCGATGTTTGTGAGGACCTCGTCTAGCACACACGATGAAGAGAGAATGCTTCCAATTGA
AGGAGCGCCTCGCAGACGACCCCCCGTGAAGTTCATATTCCCACCTCCACCTCTTTCATCACTTCCAGGA
TTTGGCAGGCCGCGCGGCTATGCTGGACCCACGGTGATAGATATGTCTGCCCCAGACGACGTCTTCGCCG
AGGACACGCCATCGCCGCCAGCAACCCCTCTGGATCTACAGATATCCCCGGATCAGTCGAGCGGCGAATC
TGAATATGACGAGGATGAGGAAGATGAAGATGAAGAAGAAAATGACGATGTTCAGGAGGAAGACGAGCCA
GAGGGGTACCCTGCAGACTTTTTTCAACCTTTATCTCACTTGCGCCCGAGGCCTCTGGCCAGACGGGCCC
ATACGCCCAAACCGGTAGCAGTGGTAGCGGGCCGCGTGCGCAGTTCAACGGACACGGCGGAGTCCGAGGC
GTCCATGGGATGGGTTAGTCAGGATGACGGATTTTCCCCTGCTGGGCTCTCACCTTCAGACGACGAGGGG
GTTGCTATCCTGGAACCGATGGCGGCATACACTGGGACCGGGGCATACGGACTTTCACCTGCTTCCAGAA
ATAGTGTACCTGGAACACAAAGTTCACCATACAGCGACCCTGATGAAGGGCCCTCGTGGCGCCCCCTGCG
CGCCGCACCCACCGCGATCGTCGACCTGACATCGGACTCTGATAGCGATGACAGTTCCAACTCTCCGGAC
GTGAACAATGAGGCCGCGTTTACCGACGCGCGCCATTTTTCCCACCAGCCACCCTCGTCCGAGGAGGACG
GAGAAGACCAAGGGGAAGTATTGAGTCAGAGAATCGGGCTCATGGACGTGGGCCAGAAGCGCAAAAGGCA
GTCTACCGCCTCCTCTGGTAGCGAGGATGTGGTGCGCTGCCAGAGACAACCAAACTTAAGCCGCAAAGCA
GTGGCGTCCGTGATAATTATATCCTCGGGGAGTGACACAGACGAGGAGCCCTCGTCCGCCGTGAGCGTGA
TCGTGTCTCCGTCGAGCACAAAGGGTCACCTCCCAACCCAATCTCCCAGTACTTCCGCCCACTCGATTTC
ATCAGGAAGCACAACTACCGCGGGGTCCAGGTGCAGCGACCCAACCCGCATCCTGGCCTCCACGCCACCC
CTGTGTGGAAACGGTGCATATAACTGGCCGTGGCTGGACGACTACAAAGACCATGACGGTGATTATAAAG
ATCATGATATCGATTACAAGGATGACGATGACAAGTAGTAACTCGAGGCGGCCGCTCGAGCATGCATCTA
GAGGGCCCTATTCTATAGTGTCACCTAAATGCTAGAGCTCGCTGATCAGCCTCGACTGTGCCTTCTAGTT
GCCAGCCATCTGTTGTTTGCCCCTCCCCCGTGCCTTCCTTGACCCTGGAAGGTGCCACTCCCACTGTCCT
TTCCTAATAAAATGAGGAAATTGCATCGCATTGTCTGAGTAGGTGTCATTCTATTCTGGGGGGTGGGGTG
GGGCAGGACAGCAAGGGGGAGGATTGGGAAGACAATAGCAGGCATGCTGGGGATGCGGTGGGCTCTATGG
CTTCTGAGGCGGAAAGAACCAGCTGGGGCTCTAGGGGGTATCCCC
[124 nt withheld, positions 2566-2689]
C
[91 nt withheld, positions 2691-2781]
A
[49 nt withheld, positions 2783-2831]
CCTTTGACGTTGGAGTCCACGTTCTTT
[37 nt withheld, positions 2859-2895]
ACCCTATCTCGGTCTATTCTTTTGATTTATAAGGGATTTTGCCGATTTCGGCCTATTGGTTAAAAAATGA
GCTGATTTAACAAAAATTTAACGCGAATTAATTCTGTGGAATGTGTGTCAGTTAGGGTGTGGAAAGTCCC
CAGGCTCCCCAGCAGGCAGAAGTATGCAAAGCATGCATCTCAATTAGTCAGCAACCAGGTGTGGAAAGTC
CCCAGGCTCCCCAGCAGGCAGAAGTATGCAAAGCATGCATCTCAATTAGTCAGCAACCATAGTCCCGCCC
CTAACTCCGCCCATCCCGCCCCTAACTCCGCCCAGTTCCGCCCATTCTCCGCCCCATGGCTGACTAATTT
TTTTTATTTATGCAGAGGCCGAGGCCGCCTCTGCCTCTGAGCTATTCCAGAAGTAGTGAGGAGGCTTTTT
TGGAGGCCTAGGCTTTTGCAAAAAGCTCCCGGGAGCTTGTATATCCATTTTCGGATCTGATCAAGAGACA
GGATGAGGATCGTTTCGCATGATTGAACAAGATGGATTGCACGCAGGTTCTCCGGCCGCTTGGGTGGAGA
GGCTATTCGGCTATGACTGGGCACAACAGACAATCGGCTGCTCTGATGCCGCCGTGTTCCGGCTGTCAGC
GCAGGGGCGCCCGGTTCTTTTTGTCAAGACCGACCTGTCCGGTGCCCTGAATGAACTGCAGGACGAGGCA
GCGCGGCTATCGTGGCTGGCCACGACGGGCGTTCCTTGCGCAGCTGTGCTCGACGTTGTCACTGAAGCGG
GAAGGGACTGGCTGCTATTGGGCGAAGTGCCGGGGCAGGATCTCCTGTCATCTCACCTTGCTCCTGCCGA
GAAAGTATCCATCATGGCTGATGCAATGCGGCGGCTGCATACGCTTGATCCGGCTACCTGCCCATTCGAC
CACCAAGCGAAACATCGCATCGAGCGAGCACGTACTCGGATGGAAGCCGGTCTTGTCGATCAGGATGATC
TGGACGAAGAGCATCAGGGGCTCGCGCCAGCCGAACTGTTCGCCAGGCTCAAGGCGCGCATGCCCGACGG
CGAGGATCTCGTCGTGACCCATGGCGATGCCTGCTTGCCGAATATCATGGTGGAAAATGGCCGCTTTTCT
GGATTCATCGACTGTGGCCGGCTGGGTGTGGCGGACCGCTATCAGGACATAGCGTTGGCTACCCGTGATA
TTGCTGAAGAGCTTGGCGGCGAATGGGCTGACCGCTTCCTCGTGCTTTACGGTATCGCCGCTCCCGATTC
GCAGCGCATCGCCTTCTATCGCCTTCTTGACGAGTTCTTCTGAGCGGGACTCTGGGGTTCGAAATGACCG
ACCAAGCGACGCCCAACCTGCCATCACGAGATTTCGATTCCACCGCCGCCTTCTATGAAAGGTTGGGCTT
CGGAATCGTTTTCCGGGACGCCGGCTGGATGATCCTCCAGCGCGGGGATCTCATGCTGGAGTTCTTCGCC
CACCCCAACTTGTTTATTGCAGCTTATAATGGTTACAAATAAAGCAATAGCATCACAAATTTCACAAATA
AAGCATTTTTTTCACTGCATTCTAGTTGTGGTTTGTCCAAACTCATCAATGTATCTTATCATGTCTGTAT
ACCGTCGACCTCTAGCTAGAGCTTGGCGTAATCATGGTCATAGCTGTTTCCTGTGTGAAATTGTTATCCG
CTCACAATTCCACACAACATACGAGCCGGAAGCATAAAGTGTAAAGCCTGGGGTGCCTAATGAGTGAGCT
AACTCACATTAATTGCGTTGCGCTCACTGCCCGCTTTCCAGTCGGGAAACCTGTCGTGCCAGCTGCATTA
ATGAATCGGCCAACGCGCGGGGAGAGGCGGTTTGCGTATTGGGCGCTCTTCCGCTTCCTCGCTCACTGAC
TCGCTGCGCTCGGTCGTTCGGCTGCGGCGAGCGGTATCAGCTCACTCAAAGGCGGTAATACGGTTATCCA
CAGAATCAGGGGATAACGCAGGAAAGAACATGTGAGCAAAAGGCCAGCAAAAGGCCAGGAACCGTAAAAA
GGCCGCGTTGCTGGCGTTTTTCCATAGGCTCCGCCCCCCTGACGAGCATCACAAAAATCGACGCTCAAGT
CAGAGGTGGCGAAACCCGACAGGACTATAAAGATACCAGGCGTTTCCCCCTGGAAGCTCCCTCGTGCGCT
CTCCTGTTCCGACCCTGCCGCTTACCGGATACCTGTCCGCCTTTCTCCCTTCGGGAAGCGTGGCGCTTTC
TCATAGCTCACGCTGTAGGTATCTCAGTTCGGTGTAGGTCGTTCGCTCCAAGCTGGGCTGTGTGCACGAA
CCCCCCGTTCAGCCCGACCGCTGCGCCTTATCCGGTAACTATCGTCTTGAGTCCAACCCGGTAAGACACG
ACTTATCGCCACTGGCAGCAGCCACTGGTAACAGGATTAGCAGAGCGAGGTATGTAGGCGGTGCTACAGA
GTTCTTGAAGTGGTGGCCTAACTACGGCTACACTAGAAGAACAGTATTTGGTATCTGCGCTCTGCTGAAG
CCAGTTACCTTCGGAAAAAGAGTTGGTAGCTCTTGATCCGGCAAACAAACCACCGCTGGTAGCGGTGGTT
TTTTTGTTTGCAAGCAGCAGATTACGCGCAGAAAAAAAGGATCTCAAGAAGATCCTTTGATCTTTTCTAC
GGGGTCTGACGCTCAGTGGAACGAAAACTCACGTTAAGGGATTTTGGTCATGAGATTATCAAAAAGGATC
TTCACCTAGATCCTTTTAAATTAAAAATGAAGTTTTAAATCAATCTAAAGTATATATGAGTAAACTTGGT
CTGACAGTTACCAATGCTTAATCAGTGAGGCACCTATCTCAGCGATCTGTCTATTTCGTTCATCCATAGT
TGCCTGACTCCCCGTCGTGTAGATAACTACGATACGGGAGGGCTTACCATCTGGCCCCAGTGCTGCAATG
ATACCGCGAGACCCACGCTCACCGGCTCCAGATTTATCAGCAATAAACCAGCCAGCCGGAAGGGCCGAGC
GCAGAAGTGGTCCTGCAACTTTATCCGCCTCCATCCAGTCTATTAATTGTTGCCGGGAAGCTAGAGTAAG
TAGTTCGCCAGTTAATAGTTTGCGCAACGTTGTTGCCATTGCTACAGGCATCGTGGTGTCACGCTCGTCG
TTTGGTATGGCTTCATTCAGCTCCGGTTCCCAACGATCAAGGCGAGTTACATGATCCCCCATGTTGTGCA
AAAAAGCGGTTAGCTCCTTCGGTCCTCCGATCGTTGTCAGAAGTAAGTTGGCCGCAGTGTTATCACTCAT
GGTTATGGCAGCACTGCATAATTCTCTTACTGTCATGCCATCCGTAAGATGCTTTTCTGTGACTGGTGAG
TACTCAACCAAGTCATTCTGAGAATAGTGTATGCGGCGACCGAGTTGCTCTTGCCCGGCGTCAATACGGG
ATAATACCGCGCCACATAGCAGAACTTTAAAAGTGCTCATCATTGGAAAACGTTCTTCGGGGCGAAAACT
CTCAAGGATCTTACCGCTGTTGAGATCCAGTTCGATGTAACCCACTCGTGCACCCAACTGATCTTCAGCA
TCTTTTACTTTCACCAGCGTTTCTGGGTGAGCAAAAACAGGAAGGCAAAATGCCGCAAAAAAGGGAATAA
GGGCGACACGGAAATGTTGAATACTCATACTCTTCCTTTTTCAATATTATTGAAGCATTTATCAGGGTTA
TTGTCTCATGAGCGGATACATATTTGAATGTATTTAGAAAAATAAACAAATAGGGGTTCCGCGCACATTT
CCCCGAAAAGTGCCACCTGACGTC
