>Addgene plasmid #178386 | pOME0016 | depositor partial sequence | sequence record 346433 | Insert
GGATCCGCCACCATGGCGATGTTTGTGAGGACCTCGTCTAGCACACACGATGAAGAGAGAATGCTTCCAA
TTGAAGGAGCGCCTCGCAGACGACCCCCCGTGAAGTTCATATTCCCACCTCCACCTCTTTCATCACTTCC
AGGATTTGGCAGGCCGCGCGGCTATGCTGGACCCACGGTGATAGATATGTCTGCCCCAGACGACGTCTTC
GCCGAGGACACGCCATCGCCGCCAGCAACCCCTCTGGATCTACAGATATCCCCGGATCAGTCGAGCGGCG
AATCTGAATATGACGAGGATGAGGAAGATGAAGATGAAGAAGAAAATGACGATGTTCAGGAGGAAGACGA
GCCAGAGGGGTACCCTGCAGACTTTTTTCAACCTTTATCTCACTTGCGCCCGAGGCCTCTGGCCAGACGG
GCCCATACGCCCAAACCGGTAGCAGTGGTAGCGGGCCGCGTGCGCAGTTCAACGGACACGGCGGAGTCCG
AGGCGTCCATGGGATGGGTTAGTCAGGATGACGGATTTTCCCCTGCTGGGCTCTCACCTTCAGACGACGA
GGGGGTTGCTATCCTGGAACCGATGGCGGCATACACTGGGACCGGGGCATACGGACTTTCACCTGCTTCC
AGAAATAGTGTACCTGGAACACAAAGTTCACCATACAGCGACCCTGATGAAGGGCCCTCGTGGCGCCCCC
TGCGCGCCGCACCCACCGCGATCGTCGACCTGACATCGGACTCTGATAGCGATGACAGTTCCAACTCTCC
GGACGTGAACAATGAGGCCGCGTTTACCGACGCGCGCCATTTTTCCCACCAGCCACCCTCGTCCGAGGAG
GACGGAGAAGACCAAGGGGAAGTATTGAGTCAGAGAATCGGGCTCATGGACGTGGGCCAGAAGCGCAAAA
GGCAGTCTACCGCCTCCTCTGGTAGCGAGGATGTGGTGCGCTGCCAGAGACAACCAAACTTAAGCCGCAA
AGCAGTGGCGTCCGTGATAATTATATCCTCGGGGAGTGACACAGACGAGGAGCCCTCGTCCGCCGTGAGC
GTGATCGTGTCTCCGTCGAGCACAAAGGGTCACCTCCCAACCCAATCTCCCAGTACTTCCGCCCACTCGA
TTTCATCAGGAAGCACAACTACCGCGGGGTCCAGGTGCAGCGACCCAACCCGCATCCTGGCCTCCACGCC
ACCCCTGTGTGGAAACGGTGCATATAACTGGCCGTGGCTGGACGACTACAAAGACCATGACGGTGATTAT
AAAGATCATGATATCGATTACAAGGATGACGATGACAAGTAGTAACTCGAGGCGGCCGC
