>Addgene plasmid #178386 | pOME0016 | depositor partial sequence | sequence record 346434 | Backbone
GACGGATCGGGAGATCTCCCGATCCCCTATGGTGCACTCTCAGTACAATCTGCTCTGATGCCGCATAGTT
AAGCCAGTATCTGCTCCCTGCTTGTGTGTTGGAGGTCGCTGAGTAGTGCGCGAGCAAAATTTAAGCTACA
ACAAGGCAAGGCTTGACCGACAATTGCATGAAGAATCTGCTTAGGGTTAGGCGTTTTGCGCTGCTTCGCG
ATGTACGGGCCAGATATACGCGTTGACATTGATTATTGACTAGTTATTAATAGTAATCAATTACGGGGTC
ATTAGTTCATAGCCCATATATGGAGTTCCGCGTTACATAACTTACGGTAAATGGCCCGCCTGGCTGACCG
CCCAACGACCCCCGCCCATTGACGTCAATAATGACGTATGTTCCCATAGTAACGCCAATAGGGACTTTCC
ATTGACGTCAATGGGTGGAGTATTTACGGTAAACTGCCCACTTGGCAGTACATCAAGTGTATCATATGCC
AAGTACGCCCCCTATTGACGTCAATGACGGTAAATGGCCCGCCTGGCATTATGCCCAGTACATGACCTTA
TGGGACTTTCCTACTTGGCAGTACATCTACGTATTAGTCATCGCTATTACCATGGTGATGCGGTTTTGGC
AGTACATCAATGGGCGTGGATAGCGGTTTGACTCACGGGGATTTCCAAGTCTCCACCCCATTGACGTCAA
TGGGAGTTTGTTTTGGCACCAAAATCAACGGGACTTTCCAAAATGTCGTAACAACTCCGCCCCATTGACG
CAAATGGGCGGTAGGCGTGTACGGTGGGAGGTCTATATAAGCAGAGCTCTCTGGCTAACTAGAGAACCCA
CTGCTTACTGGCTTATCGAAATTAATACGACTCACTATAGGGAGACCCAAGCTGGCTAGTTAAGCTTGAT
CAAACAAGTTTGTACAAAAAAGCTGAACGAGAAACGTAAAATGATATAAATATCAATATATTAAATTAGA
TTTTGCATAAAAAACAGACTACATAATACTGTAAAACACAACATATCCAGTCACTATGGCGGCCGCATTA
GGCACCCCAGGCTTTACACTTTATGCTTCCGGCTCGTATAATGTGTGGATTTTGAGTTAGGATCCGTCGA
GATTTTCAGGAGCTAAGGAAGCTAAAATGGAGAAAAAAATCACTGGATATACCACCGTTGATATATCCCA
ATGGCATCGTAAAGAACATTTTGAGGCATTTCAGTCAGTTGCTCAATGTACCTATAACCAGACCGTTCAG
CTGGATATTACGGCCTTTTTAAAGACCGTAAAGAAAAATAAGCACAAGTTTTATCCGGCCTTTATTCACA
TTCTTGCCCGCCTGATGAATGCTCATCCGGAATTCCGTATGGCAATGAAAGACGGTGAGCTGGTGATATG
GGATAGTGTTCACCCTTGTTACACCGTTTTCCATGAGCAAACTGAAACGTTTTCATCGCTCTGGAGTGAA
TACCACGACGATTTCCGGCAGTTTCTACACATATATTCGCAAGATGTGGCGTGTTACGGTGAAAACCTGG
CCTATTTCCCTAAAGGGTTTATTGAGAATATGTTTTTCGTCTCAGCCAATCCCTGGGTGAGTTTCACCAG
TTTTGATTTAAACGTGGCCAATATGGACAACTTCTTCGCCCCCGTTTTCACCATGGGCAAATATTATACG
CAAGGCGACAAGGTGCTGATGCCGCTGGCGATTCAGGTTCATCATGCCGTTTGTGATGGCTTCCATGTCG
GCAGAATGCTTAATGAATTACAACAGTACTGCGATGAGTGGCAGGCGGGGCGTAATCTAGAGGATCCGGC
TTACTAAAAGCCAGATAACAGTATGCGTATTTGCGCGCTGATTTTTGCGGTATAAGAATATATACTGATA
TGTATACCCGAAGTATGTCAAAAAGAGGTATGCTATGAAGCAGCGTATTACAGTGACAGTTGACAGCGAC
AGCTATCAGTTGCTCAAGGCATATATGATGTCAATATCTCCGGTCTGGTAAGCACAACCATGCAGAATGA
AGCCCGTCGTCTGCGTGCCGAACGCTGGAAAGCGGAAAATCAGGAAGGGATGGCTGAGGTCGCCCGGTTT
ATTGAAATGAACGGCTCTTTTGCTGACGAGAACAGGGGCTGGTGAAATGCAGTTTAAGGTTTACACCTAT
AAAAGAGAGAGCCGTTATCGTCTGTTTGTGGATGTACAGAGTGATATTATTGACACGCCCGGGCGACGGA
TGGTGATCCCCCTGGCCAGTGCACGTCTGCTGTCAGATAAAGTCCCCCGTGAACTTTACCCGGTGGTGCA
TATCGGGGATGAAAGCTGGCGCATGATGACCACCGATATGGCCAGTGTGCCGGTCTCCGTTATCGGGGAA
GAAGTGGCTGATCTCAGCCACCGCGAAAATGACATCAAAAACGCCATTAACCTGATGTTCTGGGGAATAT
AAATGTCAGGCTCCCTTATACACAGCCAGTCTGCAGGTCGACCATAGTGACTGGATATGTTGTGTTTTAC
AGTATTATGTAGTCTGTTTTTTATGCAAAATCTAATTTAATATATTGATATTTATATCATTTTACGTTTC
TCGTTCAGCTTTCTTGTACAAAGTGGTTCGATCTAGAATGGCTAGCAAAGGAGAAGAACTTTTCACTGGA
GTTGTCCCAATTCTTGTTGAATTAGATGGTGATGTTAATGGGCACAAATTTTCTGTCAGTGGAGAGGGTG
AAGGTGATGCTACATACGGAAAGCTTACCCTTAAATTTATTTGCACTACTGGAAAACTACCTGTTCCATG
GCCAACACTTGTCACTACTTTCTCTTATGGTGTTCAATGCTTTTCCCGTTATCCGGATCATATGAAACGG
CATGACTTTTTCAAGAGTGCCATGCCCGAAGGTTATGTACAGGAACGCACTATATCTTTCAAAGATGACG
GGAACTACAAGACGCGTGCTGAAGTCAAGTTTGAAGGTGATACCCTTGTTAATCGTATCGAGTTAAAAGG
TATTGATTTTAAAGAAGATGGAAACATTCTCGGACACAAACTCGAGTACAACTATAACTCACACAATGTA
TACATCACGGCAGACAAACAAAAGAATGGAATCAAAGCTAACTTCAAAATTCGCCACAACATTGAAGATG
GATCCGTTCAACTAGCAGACCATTATCAACAAAATACTCCAATTGGCGATGGCCCTGTCCTTTTACCAGA
CAACCATTACCTGTCGACACAATCTGCCCTTTCGAAAGATCCCAACGAAAAGCGTGACCACATGGTCCTT
CTTGAGTTTGTAACTGCTGCTGGGATTACACATGGCATGGATGAGCTCTACAAATAATGAATTAAACCCG
CTGATCAGCCTCGACTGTGCCTTCTAGTTGCCAGCCATCTGTTGTTTGCCCCTCCCCCGTGCCTTCCTTG
ACCCTGGAAGGTGCCACTCCCACTGTCCTTTCCTAATAAAATGAGGAAATTGCATCGCATTGTCTGAGTA
GGTGTCATTCTATTCTGGGGGGTGGGGTGGGGCAGGACAGCAAGGGGGAGGATTGGGAAGACAATAGCAG
GCATGCTGGGGATGCGGTGGGCTCTATGGCTTCTGAGGCGGAAAGAACCAGCTGGGGCTCTAGGGGGTAT
CCCC
[124 nt withheld, positions 3645-3768]
C
[91 nt withheld, positions 3770-3860]
A
[49 nt withheld, positions 3862-3910]
CCTTTGACGTTGGAGTCCACGTTCTTT
[37 nt withheld, positions 3938-3974]
ACCCTATCTCGGTCTATTCTTTTGATTTATAAGGGATTTTGCCGATTTCGGCCTATTGGTTAAAAAATGA
GCTGATTTAACAAAAATTTAACGCGAATTAATTCTGTGGAATGTGTGTCAGTTAGGGTGTGGAAAGTCCC
CAGGCTCCCCAGCAGGCAGAAGTATGCAAAGCATGCATCTCAATTAGTCAGCAACCAGGTGTGGAAAGTC
CCCAGGCTCCCCAGCAGGCAGAAGTATGCAAAGCATGCATCTCAATTAGTCAGCAACCATAGTCCCGCCC
CTAACTCCGCCCATCCCGCCCCTAACTCCGCCCAGTTCCGCCCATTCTCCGCCCCATGGCTGACTAATTT
TTTTTATTTATGCAGAGGCCGAGGCCGCCTCTGCCTCTGAGCTATTCCAGAAGTAGTGAGGAGGCTTTTT
TGGAGGCCTAGGCTTTTGCAAAAAGCTCCCGGGAGCTTGTATATCCATTTTCGGATCTGATCAAGAGACA
GGATGAGGATCGTTTCGCATGATTGAACAAGATGGATTGCACGCAGGTTCTCCGGCCGCTTGGGTGGAGA
GGCTATTCGGCTATGACTGGGCACAACAGACAATCGGCTGCTCTGATGCCGCCGTGTTCCGGCTGTCAGC
GCAGGGGCGCCCGGTTCTTTTTGTCAAGACCGACCTGTCCGGTGCCCTGAATGAACTGCAGGACGAGGCA
GCGCGGCTATCGTGGCTGGCCACGACGGGCGTTCCTTGCGCAGCTGTGCTCGACGTTGTCACTGAAGCGG
GAAGGGACTGGCTGCTATTGGGCGAAGTGCCGGGGCAGGATCTCCTGTCATCTCACCTTGCTCCTGCCGA
GAAAGTATCCATCATGGCTGATGCAATGCGGCGGCTGCATACGCTTGATCCGGCTACCTGCCCATTCGAC
CACCAAGCGAAACATCGCATCGAGCGAGCACGTACTCGGATGGAAGCCGGTCTTGTCGATCAGGATGATC
TGGACGAAGAGCATCAGGGGCTCGCGCCAGCCGAACTGTTCGCCAGGCTCAAGGCGCGCATGCCCGACGG
CGAGGATCTCGTCGTGACCCATGGCGATGCCTGCTTGCCGAATATCATGGTGGAAAATGGCCGCTTTTCT
GGATTCATCGACTGTGGCCGGCTGGGTGTGGCGGACCGCTATCAGGACATAGCGTTGGCTACCCGTGATA
TTGCTGAAGAGCTTGGCGGCGAATGGGCTGACCGCTTCCTCGTGCTTTACGGTATCGCCGCTCCCGATTC
GCAGCGCATCGCCTTCTATCGCCTTCTTGACGAGTTCTTCTGAGCGGGACTCTGGGGTTCGCGAAATGAC
CGACCAAGCGACGCCCAACCTGCCATCACGAGATTTCGATTCCACCGCCGCCTTCTATGAAAGGTTGGGC
TTCGGAATCGTTTTCCGGGACGCCGGCTGGATGATCCTCCAGCGCGGGGATCTCATGCTGGAGTTCTTCG
CCCACCCCAACTTGTTTATTGCAGCTTATAATGGTTACAAATAAAGCAATAGCATCACAAATTTCACAAA
TAAAGCATTTTTTTCACTGCATTCTAGTTGTGGTTTGTCCAAACTCATCAATGTATCTTATCATGTCTGT
ATACCGTCGACCTCTAGCTAGAGCTTGGCGTAATCATGGTCATAGCTGTTTCCTGTGTGAAATTGTTATC
CGCTCACAATTCCACACAACATACGAGCCGGAAGCATAAAGTGTAAAGCCTGGGGTGCCTAATGAGTGAG
CTAACTCACATTAATTGCGTTGCGCTCACTGCCCGCTTTCCAGTCGGGAAACCTGTCGTGCCAGCTGCAT
TAATGAATCGGCCAACGCGCGGGGAGAGGCGGTTTGCGTATTGGGCGCTCTTCCGCTTCCTCGCTCACTG
ACTCGCTGCGCTCGGTCGTTCGGCTGCGGCGAGCGGTATCAGCTCACTCAAAGGCGGTAATACGGTTATC
CACAGAATCAGGGGATAACGCAGGAAAGAACATGTGAGCAAAAGGCCAGCAAAAGGCCAGGAACCGTAAA
AAGGCCGCGTTGCTGGCGTTTTTCCATAGGCTCCGCCCCCCTGACGAGCATCACAAAAATCGACGCTCAA
GTCAGAGGTGGCGAAACCCGACAGGACTATAAAGATACCAGGCGTTTCCCCCTGGAAGCTCCCTCGTGCG
CTCTCCTGTTCCGACCCTGCCGCTTACCGGATACCTGTCCGCCTTTCTCCCTTCGGGAAGCGTGGCGCTT
TCTCATAGCTCACGCTGTAGGTATCTCAGTTCGGTGTAGGTCGTTCGCTCCAAGCTGGGCTGTGTGCACG
AACCCCCCGTTCAGCCCGACCGCTGCGCCTTATCCGGTAACTATCGTCTTGAGTCCAACCCGGTAAGACA
CGACTTATCGCCACTGGCAGCAGCCACTGGTAACAGGATTAGCAGAGCGAGGTATGTAGGCGGTGCTACA
GAGTTCTTGAAGTGGTGGCCTAACTACGGCTACACTAGAAGAACAGTATTTGGTATCTGCGCTCTGCTGA
AGCCAGTTACCTTCGGAAAAAGAGTTGGTAGCTCTTGATCCGGCAAACAAACCACCGCTGGTAGCGGTGG
TTTTTTTGTTTGCAAGCAGCAGATTACGCGCAGAAAAAAAGGATCTCAAGAAGATCCTTTGATCTTTTCT
ACGGGGTCTGACGCTCAGTGGAACGAAAACTCACGTTAAGGGATTTTGGTCATGAGATTATCAAAAAGGA
TCTTCACCTAGATCCTTTTAAATTAAAAATGAAGTTTTAAATCAATCTAAAGTATATATGAGTAAACTTG
GTCTGACAGTTACCAATGCTTAATCAGTGAGGCACCTATCTCAGCGATCTGTCTATTTCGTTCATCCATA
GTTGCCTGACTCCCCGTCGTGTAGATAACTACGATACGGGAGGGCTTACCATCTGGCCCCAGTGCTGCAA
TGATACCGCGAGACCCACGCTCACCGGCTCCAGATTTATCAGCAATAAACCAGCCAGCCGGAAGGGCCGA
GCGCAGAAGTGGTCCTGCAACTTTATCCGCCTCCATCCAGTCTATTAATTGTTGCCGGGAAGCTAGAGTA
AGTAGTTCGCCAGTTAATAGTTTGCGCAACGTTGTTGCCATTGCTACAGGCATCGTGGTGTCACGCTCGT
CGTTTGGTATGGCTTCATTCAGCTCCGGTTCCCAACGATCAAGGCGAGTTACATGATCCCCCATGTTGTG
CAAAAAAGCGGTTAGCTCCTTCGGTCCTCCGATCGTTGTCAGAAGTAAGTTGGCCGCAGTGTTATCACTC
ATGGTTATGGCAGCACTGCATAATTCTCTTACTGTCATGCCATCCGTAAGATGCTTTTCTGTGACTGGTG
AGTACTCAACCAAGTCATTCTGAGAATAGTGTATGCGGCGACCGAGTTGCTCTTGCCCGGCGTCAATACG
GGATAATACCGCGCCACATAGCAGAACTTTAAAAGTGCTCATCATTGGAAAACGTTCTTCGGGGCGAAAA
CTCTCAAGGATCTTACCGCTGTTGAGATCCAGTTCGATGTAACCCACTCGTGCACCCAACTGATCTTCAG
CATCTTTTACTTTCACCAGCGTTTCTGGGTGAGCAAAAACAGGAAGGCAAAATGCCGCAAAAAAGGGAAT
AAGGGCGACACGGAAATGTTGAATACTCATACTCTTCCTTTTTCAATATTATTGAAGCATTTATCAGGGT
TATTGTCTCATGAGCGGATACATATTTGAATGTATTTAGAAAAATAAACAAATAGGGGTTCCGCGCACAT
TTCCCCGAAAAGTGCCACCTGACGTC
